Addgene plasmid #105110: pUC57-R1R4
Purpose: (Empty Backbone) create your own 2in1 constructs
Depositing lab: Christopher Grefen. Depositing organization: University of Glasgow. Publication: A 2in1 cloning system enables ratiometric bimolecular fluorescence complementation (rBiFC). Grefen C, Blatt MR. Biotechniques. 2012 Oct 2;53(5):311-14. doi: 10.2144/000113941. PubMed 23066669.
Backbone
  Vector backbone: pUC57-R1R4
  Vector type: Other
Growth in bacteria
  Bacterial resistance: Chloramphenicol and Ampicillin, 25 & 100 μg/mL
  Growth temperature: 37°C
  Growth strain: ccdB Survival
  Copy number: High Copy
Gene/Insert
  Gene/Insert name: None
Terms and licenses: Academic/Nonprofit Terms; Industry Terms: Not Available to Industry
How to cite: pUC57-R1R4 was a gift from Christopher Grefen (Addgene plasmid # 105110 ; http://n2t.net/addgene:105110 ; RRID:Addgene_105110)
