[The description below was written by a language model from this plasmid's Addgene catalogue record and pLannotate feature annotations shown in this document.]
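Description:
pUC57-R1R4 is a small (about 4.4 kb) empty-backbone cloning plasmid built on pUC57 that carries a Gateway-type destination cassette flanked by attR1 and attR4 sites. It is intended as a building block for assembling custom "2in1" vectors, a cloning system developed for placing two expression units on one plasmid, as in ratiometric bimolecular fluorescence complementation. The plasmid replicates in E. coli from the high-copy ColE1/pUC origin and carries a β-lactamase gene under its native promoter for ampicillin selection. Short remnants of bom, rop and lacI detected in the sequence are backbone leftovers rather than functional units.

The cassette sits within the pUC lacZα region, interrupting it. The lac promoter, lac operator and CAP binding site lie on one side and a lacZα fragment on the other. Between attR1 and attR4 are a chloramphenicol acetyltransferase gene, preceded by a lac UV5 promoter and a fragment of the cat promoter, a partial ccdA sequence and a complete ccdB toxin gene. Chloramphenicol resistance allows positive selection for retention of the cassette. Because ccdB poisons DNA gyrase in ordinary strains, the plasmid has to be maintained in a ccdB-tolerant host. ccdB also provides counter-selection once the cassette has been replaced in an LR recombination with an entry clone carrying the matching attL sites.

The unusual R1/R4 pairing, rather than the standard R1/R2, gives a recombination specificity distinct from conventional Gateway cassettes, which presumably allows it to be combined with a second, differently flanked cassette in one destination vector. The record lists no insert, eukaryotic promoter, tag or reporter, so users would move the cassette into their own expression context.
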