Features (pLannotate 1.2.2; 17 found; start..end, strand, type, name):
    137..236     +  misc_feature   bom (fragment): basis of mobility region from pBR322
    242..399     -  CDS            lacZα (fragment): LacZα fragment of β-galactosidase; lacZ fragment
    414..538     +  protein_bind   attR1: mutant version of attR; recombination site for the Gateway® LR reaction LR Clonase™
    563..593     +  promoter       lac UV5 promoter: E. coli lac promoter with an "up" mutation
    617..646     +  promoter       cat promoter (fragment): promoter of the E. coli cat gene encoding chloramphenicol acetyltransferase
    647..1306    +  CDS            CmR: chloramphenicol acetyltransferase; cat; confers resistance to chloramphenicol
   1485..1643    +  CDS            ccdA (fragment): CCDA_ECO57 - Also known as H, letA. Experimental evidence at protein level: Swiss-Prot protein existence level 1. Antitoxin component of a type II toxin-antitoxin (TA) system which inhibits the post-segregational killing (PSK) of plasmid-free cells, also referred to as a plasmid addiction system. Binds to and blocks the activity of CcdB; will also remove bound CcdB protein from the CcdB-GyrA complex by forming a CcdA-CcdB complex, a process termed rejuvenation. Functions as a transcriptional corepressor for the ccdAB operon, repression also requires CcdB (By similarity). From Escherichia coli
   1648..1950    +  CDS            ccdB: CCDB_ECOLI - Also known as G, letB, letD. Experimental evidence at protein level: Swiss-Prot protein existence level 1. Toxic component of a type II toxin-antitoxin (TA) system, functioning in plasmid maintainence. Responsible for the post- segregational killing (PSK) of plasmid-free cells, also referred to as a plasmid addiction system. Half-life of over 2 hours. Cell killing by CcdB is accompanied by filamentation, defects in chromosome and plasmid segregation, defects in cell division, formation of anucleate cells, decreased DNA synthesis and plasmid loss. Interferes with the activity of DN
   1994..2118    -  protein_bind   attR4: mutant version of attR; recombination site for the Gateway® LR reaction LR Clonase™
   2201..2217    -  protein_bind   lac operator: The lac repressor binds to the lac operator to inhibit transcription in E. coli. This inhibition can be relieved by adding lactose or isopropyl-β-D-thiogalactopyranoside (IPTG). lac repressor encoded by lacI
   2225..2255    -  promoter       lac promoter: promoter for the E. coli lac operon
   2270..2291    -  protein_bind   CAP binding site: CAP binding activates transcription in the presence of cAMP. E. coli catabolite activator protein
   2304..2396    -  CDS            lacI (fragment): lac repressor; lacI; The lac repressor binds to the lac operator to inhibit transcription in E. coli. This inhibition can be relieved by adding lactose or isopropyl-β-D-thiogalactopyranoside (IPTG).
   2579..3167    -  rep_origin     ori: high-copy-number ColE1/pMB1/pBR322/pUC origin of replication
   3338..4198    -  CDS            AmpR: β-lactamase; bla; confers resistance to ampicillin, carbenicillin, and related antibiotics
   4199..4303    -  promoter       AmpR promoter: bla
   4398..35      +  CDS            rop (fragment) (across the origin): Rop protein, which maintains plasmids at low copy number; rop
>Addgene plasmid #105110 | pUC57-R1R4 | addgene full sequence | sequence record 204228 | Addgene NGS Result
TCGCGCGTTTCGGTGATGACGGTGAAAACCTCTGACACATGCAGCTCCCGGAGACGGTCACAGCTTGTCT
GTAAGCGGATGCCGGGAGCAGACAAGCCCGTCAGGGCGCGTCAGCGGGTGTTGGCGGGTGTCGGGGCTGG
CTTAACTATGCGGCATCAGAGCAGATTGTACTGAGAGTGCACCATATGCGGTGTGAAATACCGCACAGAT
GCGTAAGGAGAAAATACCGCATCAGGCGCCATTCGCCATTCAGGCTGCGCAACTGTTGGGAAGGGCGATC
GGTGCGGGCCTCTTCGCTATTACGCCAGCTGGCGAAAGGGGGATGTGCTGCAAGGCGATTAAGTTGGGTA
ACGCCAGGGTTTTCCCAGTCACGACGTTGTAAAACGACGGCCAGTGAATTCACTAGTCCTAGAACAAGTT
TGTACAAAAAAGCTGAACGAGAAACGTAAAATGATATAAATATCAATATATTAAATTAGATTTTGCATAA
AAAACAGACTACATAATACTGTAAAACACAACATATCCAGTCACTATGGCGGCCGCATTAGGCACCCCAG
GCTTTACACTTTATGCTTCCGGCTCGTATAATGTGTGGATTTTGAGTTAGGATCCGTCGAGATTTTCAGG
AGCTAAGGAAGCTAAAATGGAGAAAAAAATCACTGGATATACCACCGTTGATATATCCCAATGGCATCGT
AAAGAACATTTTGAGGCATTTCAGTCAGTTGCTCAATGTACCTATAACCAGACCGTTCAGCTGGATATTA
CGGCCTTTTTAAAGACCGTAAAGAAAAATAAGCACAAGTTTTATCCGGCCTTTATTCACATTCTTGCCCG
CCTGATGAATGCTCATCCGGAATTCCGTATGGCAATGAAAGACGGTGAGCTGGTGATATGGGATAGTGTT
CACCCTTGTTACACCGTTTTCCATGAGCAAACTGAAACGTTTTCATCGCTCTGGAGTGAATACCACGACG
ATTTCCGGCAGTTTCTACACATATATTCGCAAGATGTGGCGTGTTACGGTGAAAACCTGGCCTATTTCCC
TAAAGGGTTTATTGAGAATATGTTTTTCGTCTCAGCCAATCCCTGGGTGAGTTTCACCAGTTTTGATTTA
AACGTGGCCAATATGGACAACTTCTTCGCCCCCGTTTTCACCATGGGCAAATATTATACGCAAGGCGACA
AGGTGCTGATGCCGCTGGCGATTCAGGTTCATCATGCCGTTTGTGATGGCTTCCATGTCGGCAGAATGCT
TAATGAATTACAACAGTACTGCGATGAGTGGCAGGGCGGGGCGTAAAGATCTGGATCCGGCTTACTAAAA
GCCAGATAACAGTATGCGTATTTGCGCGCTGATTTTTGCGGTATAAGAATATATACTGATATGTATACCC
GAAGTATGTCAAAAAGAGGTATGCTATGAAGCAGCGTATTACAGTGACAGTTGACAGCGACAGCTATCAG
TTGCTCAAGGCATATATGATGTCAATATCTCCGGTCTGGTAAGCACAACCATGCAGAATGAAGCCCGTCG
TCTGCGTGCCGAACGCTGGAAAGCGGAAAATCAGGAAGGGATGGCTGAGGTCGCCCGGTTTATTGAAATG
AACGGCTCTTTTGCTGACGAGAACAGGGGCTGGTGAAATGCAGTTTAAGGTTTACACCTATAAAAGAGAG
AGCCGTTATCGTCTGTTTGTGGATGTACAGAGTGATATTATTGACACGCCCGGGCGACGGATGGTGATCC
CCCTGGCCAGTGCACGTCTGCTGTCAGATAAAGTCTCCCGTGAACTTTACCCGGTGGTGCATATCGGGGA
TGAAAGCTGGCGCATGATGACCACCGATATGGCCAGTGTGCCGGTCTCCGTTATCGGGGAAGAAGTGGCT
GATCTCAGCCACCGCGAAAATGACATCAAAAACGCCATTAACCTGATGTTCTGGGGAATATAAATGTCAG
GCTCCCTTATACACAGCCAGTCTGCAGGTCGACCATAGTGACTGGATATGTTGTGTTTTACAGTATTATG
TAGTCTGTTTTTTATGCAAAATCTAATTTAATATATTGATATTTATATCATTTTACGTTTCTCGTTCAAC
TTTTCTATACAAAGTTGGTCAATTGTTATAAATCGGATCCCGGGCCCGTCGACTGCAGAAGCTTGGCGTA
ATCATGGTCATAGCTGTTTCCTGTGTGAAATTGTTATCCGCTCACAATTCCACACAACATACGAGCCGGA
AGCATAAAGTGTAAAGCCTGGGGTGCCTAATGAGTGAGCTAACTCACATTAATTGCGTTGCGCTCACTGC
CCGCTTTCCAGTCGGGAAACCTGTCGTGCCAGCTGCATTAATGAATCGGCCAACGCGCGGGGAGAGGCGG
TTTGCGTATTGGGCGCTCTTCCGCTTCCTCGCTCACTGACTCGCTGCGCTCGGTCGTTCGGCTGCGGCGA
GCGGTATCAGCTCACTCAAAGGCGGTAATACGGTTATCCACAGAATCAGGGGATAACGCAGGAAAGAACA
TGTGAGCAAAAGGCCAGCAAAAGGCCAGGAACCGTAAAAAGGCCGCGTTGCTGGCGTTTTTCCATAGGCT
CCGCCCCCCTGACGAGCATCACAAAAATCGACGCTCAAGTCAGAGGTGGCGAAACCCGACAGGACTATAA
AGATACCAGGCGTTTCCCCCTGGAAGCTCCCTCGTGCGCTCTCCTGTTCCGACCCTGCCGCTTACCGGAT
ACCTGTCCGCCTTTCTCCCTTCGGGAAGCGTGGCGCTTTCTCATAGCTCACGCTGTAGGTATCTCAGTTC
GGTGTAGGTCGTTCGCTCCAAGCTGGGCTGTGTGCACGAACCCCCCGTTCAGCCCGACCGCTGCGCCTTA
TCCGGTAACTATCGTCTTGAGTCCAACCCGGTAAGACACGACTTATCGCCACTGGCAGCAGCCACTGGTA
ACAGGATTAGCAGAGCGAGGTATGTAGGCGGTGCTACAGAGTTCTTGAAGTGGTGGCCTAACTACGGCTA
CACTAGAAGAACAGTATTTGGTATCTGCGCTCTGCTGAAGCCAGTTACCTTCGGAAAAAGAGTTGGTAGC
TCTTGATCCGGCAAACAAACCACCGCTGGTAGCGGTGGTTTTTTTGTTTGCAAGCAGCAGATTACGCGCA
GAAAAAAAGGATCTCAAGAAGATCCTTTGATCTTTTCTACGGGGTCTGACGCTCAGTGGAACGAAAACTC
ACGTTAAGGGATTTTGGTCATGAGATTATCAAAAAGGATCTTCACCTAGATCCTTTTAAATTAAAAATGA
AGTTTTAAATCAATCTAAAGTATATATGAGTAAACTTGGTCTGACAGTTACCAATGCTTAATCAGTGAGG
CACCTATCTCAGCGATCTGTCTATTTCGTTCATCCATAGTTGCCTGACTCCCCGTCGTGTAGATAACTAC
GATACGGGAGGGCTTACCATCTGGCCCCAGTGCTGCAATGATACCGCGAGACCCACGCTCACCGGCTCCA
GATTTATCAGCAATAAACCAGCCAGCCGGAAGGGCCGAGCGCAGAAGTGGTCCTGCAACTTTATCCGCCT
CCATCCAGTCTATTAATTGTTGCCGGGAAGCTAGAGTAAGTAGTTCGCCAGTTAATAGTTTGCGCAACGT
TGTTGCCATTGCTACAGGCATCGTGGTGTCACGCTCGTCGTTTGGTATGGCTTCATTCAGCTCCGGTTCC
CAACGATCAAGGCGAGTTACATGATCCCCCATGTTGTGCAAAAAAGCGGTTAGCTCCTTCGGTCCTCCGA
TCGTTGTCAGAAGTAAGTTGGCCGCAGTGTTATCACTCATGGTTATGGCAGCACTGCATAATTCTCTTAC
TGTCATGCCATCCGTAAGATGCTTTTCTGTGACTGGTGAGTACTCAACCAAGTCATTCTGAGAATAGTGT
ATGCGGCGACCGAGTTGCTCTTGCCCGGCGTCAATACGGGATAATACCGCGCCACATAGCAGAACTTTAA
AAGTGCTCATCATTGGAAAACGTTCTTCGGGGCGAAAACTCTCAAGGATCTTACCGCTGTTGAGATCCAG
TTCGATGTAACCCACTCGTGCACCCAACTGATCTTCAGCATCTTTTACTTTCACCAGCGTTTCTGGGTGA
GCAAAAACAGGAAGGCAAAATGCCGCAAAAAAGGGAATAAGGGCGACACGGAAATGTTGAATACTCATAC
TCTTCCTTTTTCAATATTATTGAAGCATTTATCAGGGTTATTGTCTCATGAGCGGATACATATTTGAATG
TATTTAGAAAAATAAACAAATAGGGGTTCCGCGCACATTTCCCCGAAAAGTGCCACCTGACGTCTAAGAA
ACCATTATTATCATGACATTAACCTATAAAAATAGGCGTATCACGAGGCCCTTTCGTC
